Addgene plasmid #64215: pAAVS1-TLR targeting vector
Purpose: Targeting vector for the human AAVS1 locus for insertion of traffic light reporter (TLR) construct
Depositing lab: Ralf Kuehn. Depositing organization: Max-Delbrueck-Centrum fuer Molekulare Medizin (MDC). Publication: Increasing the efficiency of homology-directed repair for CRISPR-Cas9-induced precise gene editing in mammalian cells. Chu VT, Weber T, Wefers B, Wurst W, Sander S, Rajewsky K, Kuhn R. Nat Biotechnol. 2015 Mar 24. doi: 10.1038/nbt.3198. PubMed 25803306.
Backbone
  Vector backbone: AAVS1 SA-2A-puro-pA donor
  Backbone manufacturer: Jaenisch lab (Addgene plasmid # 22075)
  Modifications to backbone: A CAG-Venus+1-P2A+3-tagRFP+3 cassette was cloned into SalI & NotI sites of AAVS1-SA-2A-Puro targeting vector (Addgene plasmid# 22075). The defective Venus (codons 117–152 replaced by a 52-bp segment derived from mouse Rosa26 locus) and a 56-bp segment from the mouse Rab38 gene were linked via T2A peptide to TagRFP in a 2-bp shifted reading frame (+3).
  Vector type: Human targeting
  Selectable markers: Puromycin
Growth in bacteria
  Bacterial resistance: Ampicillin, 100 μg/mL
  Growth temperature: 37°C
  Growth strain: DH5alpha
  Copy number: High Copy
Gene/Insert
  Gene/Insert name: traffic light reporter (TLR) (alt names: AAVS1 targeting vector; pAAVS1-TLR donor)
  Species: H. sapiens (human)
  Mutation: see publication for details
  GenBank ID: S51329.1
  Entrez Gene: AAVS1 (a.k.a. AAV)
  Promoter: CAG
  Cloning method: Unknown
  Sequencing primers: 5′ M13pUC-rev; 3′ M13pUC-fwd
Terms and licenses: Academic/Nonprofit Terms; Industry Terms: Not Available to Industry
How to cite: pAAVS1-TLR targeting vector was a gift from Ralf Kuehn (Addgene plasmid # 64215 ; http://n2t.net/addgene:64215 ; RRID:Addgene_64215)
