[The description below was written by a language model from this plasmid's Addgene catalogue record and pLannotate feature annotations shown in this document.]
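Description:
pAAVS1-TLR targeting vector is a homologous-recombination donor plasmid for placing a traffic light reporter (TLR) into the human AAVS1 safe-harbour site, which lies in intron 1 of PPP1R12C. It is built on the AAVS1 SA-2A-puro-pA donor backbone and is propagated in E. coli as a high-copy plasmid with a ColE1/pUC-type origin and ampicillin resistance. The feature table also detects an intact Tn5 NeoR/KanR gene along with fragments of lacZα, ccdB and tnpA in the backbone, outside the homology arms. These appear to be carry-over from the cloning vector rather than functional parts of the design.

Left and right AAVS1 homology arms of about 0.8 kb each flank two units. The first is a promoterless selection cassette made up of a splice acceptor, a 2A-linked puromycin N-acetyltransferase gene and a bGH polyadenylation signal. Puromycin resistance is therefore expressed only when the cassette is spliced into the PPP1R12C transcript, which enriches for correctly targeted cells. The second unit is the reporter, driven by the CAG promoter (CMV enhancer, chicken β-actin promoter and chimeric intron) and ending in its own bGH poly(A). It encodes a defective Venus in which codons 117–152 are replaced by a short mouse Rosa26 segment, plus a Rab38-derived segment, providing nuclease target sites. Venus is followed by a 2A peptide and TagRFP in a reading frame shifted by 2 bp. The catalogue text names this peptide as both P2A and T2A, while the annotation finds a P2A fragment.

In a targeted cell line, cutting the reporter and repairing it from an intact Venus template by homology-directed repair restores yellow fluorescence. Frameshifting indels from end joining can instead bring TagRFP into frame and give red fluorescence. This lets the two outcomes of CRISPR-Cas9 cleavage be scored side by side.
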