Features (pLannotate 1.2.2; 30 found; start..end, strand, type, name):
      2..94      +  CDS            lacI (fragment): lac repressor; lacI; The lac repressor binds to the lac operator to inhibit transcription in E. coli. This inhibition can be relieved by adding lactose or isopropyl-β-D-thiogalactopyranoside (IPTG).
    107..128     +  protein_bind   CAP binding site: CAP binding activates transcription in the presence of cAMP. E. coli catabolite activator protein
    143..173     +  promoter       lac promoter: promoter for the E. coli lac operon
    181..197     +  protein_bind   lac operator: The lac repressor binds to the lac operator to inhibit transcription in E. coli. This inhibition can be relieved by adding lactose or isopropyl-β-D-thiogalactopyranoside (IPTG). lac repressor encoded by lacI
    242..260     +  promoter       T3 promoter: promoter for bacteriophage T3 RNA polymerase
    295..1098    +  misc_feature   HA-L: left homology arm from the adeno-associated virus integration site (AAVS1) within intron 1 of the human PPP1R12C gene
   1105..1130    +  misc_feature   SA: splice acceptor site
   1217..1816    +  CDS            PuroR: puromycin N-acetyltransferase; pac from Streptomyces alboniger; confers resistance to puromycin
   1854..2078    +  polyA_signal   bGH poly(A) signal: bovine growth hormone polyadenylation signal
   2078..2111    -  misc_feature   MCS (fragment): pBluescript multiple cloning site
   2142..2521    +  enhancer       CMV enhancer: human cytomegalovirus immediate early enhancer
   2523..2798    +  promoter       chicken β-actin promoter: No description available
   2799..3815    +  intron         chimeric intron: chimera between introns from chicken β-actin and rabbit β-globin
   3837..4553    +  CDS            Venus: Venus is a basic (constitutively fluorescent) yellow fluorescent protein published in 2002, derived from Aequorea victoria. It is reported to be a rapidly-maturing weak dimer with moderate acid sensitivity.
   4565..4617    +  CDS            P2A (fragment): 2A peptide from porcine teschovirus-1 polyprotein Eukaryotic ribosomes fail to insert a peptide bond between the Gly and Pro residues, yielding separate polypeptides.
   4622..5335    +  CDS            TagRFP: monomeric derivative of red fluorescent protein from Entacmaea quadricolor (Merzlyak et al., 2007) mammalian codon-optimized
   5361..5379    -  misc_feature   MCS (fragment): pBluescript multiple cloning site
   5397..5621    +  polyA_signal   bGH poly(A) signal: bovine growth hormone polyadenylation signal
   5625..5646    +  promoter       SV40 promoter (fragment): SV40 enhancer and early promoter
   5692..6528    +  misc_feature   HA-R: right homology arm from the adeno-associated virus integration site (AAVS1) within intron 1 of the human PPP1R12C gene
   6555..6573    -  promoter       T7 promoter: promoter for bacteriophage T7 RNA polymerase
   6576..6723    +  CDS            lacZα (fragment): LacZα fragment of β-galactosidase; lacZ fragment
   6733..7036    +  CDS            ccdB (fragment): CcdB, a bacterial toxin that poisons DNA gyrase; ccdB; Plasmids containing the ccdB gene cannot be propagated in standard E. coli strains.
   7084..7353    +  CDS            tnpA (fragment): TN5P_ECOLX - Also known as tnp. Experimental evidence at protein level: Swiss-Prot protein existence level 1. Mediates transposition of transposon Tn5 by a 'cut and paste' mechanism. First, the monomeric transposase binds the 19 bp inverted DNA repeats flanking the transposon. Then, dimerization of the DNA- bound transposase creates a synaptic DNA complex. After nicking of the first DNA strand, excision of the transposon proceeds through a series of intermediates. The transposase then mediates the insertion of the transposon at a new site by strand transfer. The activity of the wild- type tran
   7385..8179    +  CDS            NeoR/KanR: aminoglycoside phosphotransferase from Tn5; aph(3')-II (or nptII); confers resistance to neomycin, kanamycin, and G418 (Geneticin®)
   8200..8250    -  misc_feature   bom (fragment): basis of mobility region from pBR322
   8277..8336    +  promoter       AmpR promoter (fragment): bla
   8429..9289    -  CDS            AmpR: β-lactamase; bla; confers resistance to ampicillin, carbenicillin, and related antibiotics
   9290..9342    -  promoter       AmpR promoter (fragment): bla
   9413..10001   +  rep_origin     ori: high-copy-number ColE1/pMB1/pBR322/pUC origin of replication
>Addgene plasmid #64215 | pAAVS1-TLR targeting vector | addgene full sequence | sequence record 247563 | Addgene NGS Result
AGCGCCCAATACGCAAACCGCCTCTCCCCGCGCGTTGGCCGATTCATTAATGCAGCTGGCACGACAGGTT
TCCCGACTGGAAAGCGGGCAGTGAGCGCAACGCAATTAATGTGAGTTAGCTCACTCATTAGGCACCCCAG
GCTTTACACTTTATGCTTCCGGCTCGTATGTTGTGTGGAATTGTGAGCGGATAACAATTTCACACAGGAA
ACAGCTATGACCATGATTACGCCAAGCTCAGAATTAACCCTCACTAAAGGGACTAGTCCTGCAGGTTTAA
ACGAATTCGCCCTTTGCTTTCTCTGACCAGCATTCTCTCCCCTGGGCCTGTGCCGCTTTCTGTCTGCAGC
TTGTGGCCTGGGTCACCTCTACGGCTGGCCCAGATCCTTCCCTGCCGCCTCCTTCAGGTTCCGTCTTCCT
CCACTCCCTCTTCCCCTTGCTCTCTGCTGTGTTGCTGCCCAAGGATGCTCTTTCCGGAGCACTTCCTTCT
CGGCGCTGCACCACGTGATGTCCTCTGAGCGGATCCTCCCCGTGTCTGGGTCCTCTCCGGGCATCTCTCC
TCCCTCACCCAACCCCATGCCGTCTTCACTCGCTGGGTTCCCTTTTCCTTCTCCTTCTGGGGCCTGTGCC
ATCTCTCGTTTCTTAGGATGGCCTTCTCCGACGGATGTCTCCCTTGCGTCCCGCCTCCCCTTCTTGTAGG
CCTGCATCATCACCGTTTTTCTGGACAACCCCAAAGTACCCCGTCTCCCTGGCTTTAGCCACCTCTCCAT
CCTCTTGCTTTCTTTGCCTGGACACCCCGTTCTCCTGTGGATTCGGGTCACCTCTCACTCCTTTCATTTG
GGCAGCTCCCCTACCCCCCTTACCTCTCTAGTCTGTGCTAGCTCTTCCAGCCCCCTGTCATGGCATCTTC
CAGGGGTCCGAGAGCTCAGCTAGTCTTCTTCCTCCAACCCGGGCCCCTATGTCCACTTCAGGACAGCATG
TTTGCTGCCTCCAGGGATCCTGTGTCCCCGAGCTGGGACCACCTTATATTCCCAGGGCCGGTTAATGTGG
CTCTGGTTCTGGGTACTTTTATCTGTCCCCTCCACCCCACAGTGGGGCAAGCTTCTGACCTCTTCTCTTC
CTCCCACAGGGCCTCGAGAGATCTGGCAGCGGAGAGGGCAGAGGAAGTCTTCTAACATGCGGTGACGTGG
AGGAGAATCCCGGCCCTAGGCTCGAGATGACCGAGTACAAGCCCACGGTGCGCCTCGCCACCCGCGACGA
CGTCCCCAGGGCCGTACGCACCCTCGCCGCCGCGTTCGCCGACTACCCCGCCACGCGCCACACCGTCGAT
CCGGACCGCCACATCGAGCGGGTCACCGAGCTGCAAGAACTCTTCCTCACGCGCGTCGGGCTCGACATCG
GCAAGGTGTGGGTCGCGGACGACGGCGCCGCGGTGGCGGTCTGGACCACGCCGGAGAGCGTCGAAGCGGG
GGCGGTGTTCGCCGAGATCGGCCCGCGCATGGCCGAGTTGAGCGGTTCCCGGCTGGCCGCGCAGCAACAG
ATGGAAGGCCTCCTGGCGCCGCACCGGCCCAAGGAGCCCGCGTGGTTCCTGGCCACCGTCGGCGTCTCGC
CCGACCACCAGGGCAAGGGTCTGGGCAGCGCCGTCGTGCTCCCCGGAGTGGAGGCGGCCGAGCGCGCCGG
GGTGCCCGCCTTCCTGGAGACCTCCGCGCCCCGCAACCTCCCCTTCTACGAGCGGCTCGGCTTCACCGTC
ACCGCCGACGTCGAGGTGCCCGAAGGACCGCGCACCTGGTGCATGACCCGCAAGCCCGGTGCCTGATCTA
GAGGGCCCGTTTAAACCCGCTGATCAGCCTCGACTGTGCCTTCTAGTTGCCAGCCATCTGTTGTTTGCCC
CTCCCCCGTGCCTTCCTTGACCCTGGAAGGTGCCACTCCCACTGTCCTTTCCTAATAAAATGAGGAAATT
GCATCGCATTGTCTGAGTAGGTGTCATTCTATTCTGGGGGGTGGGGTGGGGCAGGACAGCAAGGGGGAGG
ATTGGGAAGACAATAGCAGGCATGCTGGGGATGCGGTGGGCTCTATGGGTCGACGGTATCGATAAGCTTG
ATATCGAATTCGAGCTCGGTACCCGGGGGCGCGCCGGATTCGACATTGATTATTGACTAGTTATTAATAG
TAATCAATTACGGGGTCATTAGTTCATAGCCCATATATGGAGTTCCGCGTTACATAACTTACGGTAAATG
GCCCGCCTGGCTGACCGCCCAACGACCCCCGCCCATTGACGTCAATAATGACGTATGTTCCCATAGTAAC
GCCAATAGGGACTTTCCATTGACGTCAATGGGTGGAGTATTTACGGTAAACTGCCCACTTGGCAGTACAT
CAAGTGTATCATATGCCAAGTACGCCCCCTATTGACGTCAATGACGGTAAATGGCCCGCCTGGCATTATG
CCCAGTACATGACCTTATGGGACTTTCCTACTTGGCAGTACATCTACGTATTAGTCATCGCTATTACCAT
GGTCGAGGTGAGCCCCACGTTCTGCTTCACTCTCCCCATCTCCCCCCCCTCCCCACCCCCAATTTTGTAT
TTATTTATTTTTTAATTATTTTGTGCAGCGATGGGGGCGGGGGGGGGGGGGGCGCGCGCCAGGGGGGGGG
GGGGGGGGGGGGGGGGGGGGGGGGGGGGGGCGGAGAGGTGCGGCGGCAGCCAATCAGAGCGGCGCGCTCC
GAAAGTTTCCTTTTATGGCGAGGCGGCGGCGGCGGCGGCCCTATAAAAAGCGAAGCGCGCGGCGGGCGGG
AGTCGCTGCGCGCTGCCTTCGCCCCGTGCCCCGCTCCGCCGCCGCCTCGCGCCGCCCGCCCCGGCTCTGA
CTGACCGCGTTACTCCCACAGGTGAGCGGGCGGGACGGCCCTTCTCCTCCGGGCTGTAATTAGCGCTTGG
TTTAATGACGGCTTGTTTCTTTTCTGTGGCTGCGTGAAAGCCTTGAGGGGCTCCGGGAGGGCCCTTTGTG
CGGGGGGAGCGGCTCGGGGGGTGCGTGCGTGTGTGTGTGCGTGGGGAGCGCCGCGTGCGGCTCCGCGCTG
CCCGGCGGCTGTGAGCGCTGCGGGCGCGGCGCGGGGCTTTGTGCGCTCCGCAGTGTGCGCGAGGGGAGCG
CGGCCGGGGGCGGTGCCCCGCGGTGCGGGGGGGGCTGCGAGGGGAACAAAGGCTGCGTGCGGGGTGTGTG
CGTGGGGGGGTGAGCAGGGGGTGTGGGCGCGTCGGTCGGGCTGCAACCCCCCCTGCACCCCCCTCCCCGA
GTTGCTGAGCACGGCCCGGCTTCGGGTGCGGGGCTCCGTACGGGGCGTGGCGCGGGGCTCGCCGTGCCGG
GCGGGGGGTGGCGGCAGGTGGGGGTGCCGGGCGGGGCGGGGCCGCCTCGGGCCGGGGAGGGCTCGGGGGA
GGGGCGCGGCGGCCCCCGGAGCGCCGGCGGCTGTCGAGGCGCGGCGAGCCGCAGCCATTGCCTTTTATGG
TAATCGTGCGAGAGGGCGCAGGGACTTCCTTTGTCCCAAATCTGTGCGGAGCCGAAATCTGGGAGGCGCC
GCCGCACCCCCTCTAGCGGGCGCGGGGCGAAGCGGTGCGGCGCCGGCAGGAAGGAAATGGGCGGGGAGGG
CCTTCGTGCGTCGCCGCGCCGCCGTCCCCTTCTCCCTCTCCAGCCTCGGGGCTGTCCGCGGGGGGACGGC
TGCCTTCGGGGGGGACGGGGCAGGGCGGGGTTCGGCTTCTGGCGTGTGACCGGCGGCTCTAGAGCCTCTG
CTAACCATGTTCATGCCTTCTTCTTTTTCCTACAGATCCTTAATTAAGCCGCCACCATGGTGAGCAAGGG
CGAGGAGCTGTTCACCGGGGTGGTGCCCATCCTGGTCGAGCTGGACGGCGACGTAAACGGCCACAAGTTC
AGCGTGTCCGGCGAGGGCGAGGGCGATGCCACCTACGGCAAGCTGACCCTGAAGCTGATCTGCACCACCG
GCAAGCTGCCCGTGCCCTGGCCCACCCTCGTGACCACCCTGGGCTACGGCCTGCAGTGCTTCGCCCGCTA
CCCCGACCACATGAAGCAGCACGACTTCTTCAAGTCCGCCATGCCCGAAGGCTACGTCCAGGAGCGCACC
ATCTTCTTCAAGGACGACGGCAACTACAAGACCCGCGCCGAGGTGAAGTTCGAGCTGCAACTCCAGTCTT
TCTAGAAGATGGGCGGGAGTCTTCTGGGCAGGCTTATATCAAGCGCTATGTGCACCAAAACTTCTCCTCG
CACTACCGGGCCACCATTGGTGATCACCGCCGACAAGCAGAAGAACGGCATCAAGGCCAACTTCAAGATC
CGCCACAACATCGAGGACGGCGGCGTGCAGCTCGCCGACCACTACCAGCAGAACACCCCCATCGGCGACG
GCCCCGTGCTGCTGCCCGACAACCACTACCTGAGCTACCAGTCCGCCCTGAGCAAAGACCCCAACGAGAA
GCGCGATCACATGGTCCTGCTGGAGTTCGTGACCGCCGCCGGGATCACTCTCGGCATGGACGAGCTGTAC
AAGTAGACGCGTTGGCCACGAACTTCTCTCTGTTAAAGCAAGCAGGAGATGTTGAAGAAAACCCCGGGCC
TATGGTGTCTAAGGGCGAAGAGCTGATTAAGGAGAACATGCACATGAAGCTGTACATGGAGGGCACCGTG
AACAACCACCACTTCAAGTGCACATCCGAGGGCGAAGGCAAGCCCTACGAGGGCACCCAGACCATGAGAA
TCAAGGTGGTCGAGGGCGGCCCTCTCCCCTTCGCCTTCGACATCCTGGCTACCAGCTTCATGTACGGCAG
CAGAACCTTCATCAACCACACCCAGGGCATCCCCGACTTCTTTAAGCAGTCCTTCCCTGAGGGCTTCACA
TGGGAGAGAGTCACCACATACGAAGACGGGGGCGTGCTGACCGCTACCCAGGACACCAGCCTCCAGGACG
GCTGCCTCATCTACAACGTCAAGATCAGAGGGGTGAACTTCCCATCCAACGGCCCTGTGATGCAGAAGAA
AACACTCGGCTGGGAGGCCAACACCGAGATGCTGTACCCCGCTGACGGCGGCCTGGAAGGCAGAAGCGAC
ATGGCCCTGAAGCTCGTGGGCGGGGGCCACCTGATCTGCAACTTCAAGACCACATACAGATCCAAGAAAC
CCGCTAAGAACCTCAAGATGCCCGGCGTCTACTATGTGGACCACAGACTGGAAAGAATCAAGGAGGCCGA
CAAAGAGACCTACGTCGAGCAGCACGAGGTGGCTGTGGCCAGATACTGCGACCTCCCTAGCAAACTGGGG
CACAAACTTAATTGAGCGATCGCACGCGTAAATGATTGCAGATCCACTAGTTCTAGAGCTCGCTGATCAG
CCTCGACTGTGCCTTCTAGTTGCCAGCCATCTGTTGTTTGCCCCTCCCCCGTGCCTTCCTTGACCCTGGA
AGGTGCCACTCCCACTGTCCTTTCCTAATAAAATGAGGAAATTGCATCGCATTGTCTGAGTAGGTGTCAT
TCTATTCTGGGGGGTGGGGTGGGGCAGGACAGCAAGGGGGAGGATTGGGAAGACAATAGCAGGCATGCTG
GGGATGCGGTGGGCTCTATGGCTTCTGAGGCGGAAAGAACCAGCTGGGGCTCGAGATCCACTAGTTCTAG
CCTCGAGGCTAGAGCGGCCGCACTAGGGACAGGATTGGTGACAGAAAAGCCCCATCCTTAGGCCTCCTCC
TTCCTAGTCTCCTGATATTGGGTCTAACCCCCACCTCCTGTTAGGCAGATTCCTTATCTGGTGACACACC
CCCATTTCCTGGAGCCATCTCTCTCCTTGCCAGAACCTCTAAGGTTTGCTTACGATGGAGCCAGAGAGGA
TCCTGGGAGGGAGAGCTTGGCAGGGGGTGGGAGGGAAGGGGGGGATGCGTGACCTGCCCGGTTCTCAGTG
GCCACCCTGCGCTACCCTCTCCCAGAACCTGAGCTGCTCTGACGCGGCTGTCTGGTGCGTTTCACTGATC
CTGGTGCTGCAGCTTCCTTACACTTCCCAAGAGGAGAAGCAGTTTGGAAAAACAAAATCAGAATAAGTTG
GTCCTGAGTTCTAACTTTGGCTCTTCACCTTTCTAGTCCCCAATTTATATTGTTCCTCCGTGCGTCAGTT
TTACCTGTGAGATAAGGCCAGTAGCCAGCCCCGTCCTGGCAGGGCTGTGGTGAGGAGGGGGGTGTCCGTG
TGGAAAACTCCCTTTGTGAGAATGGTGCGTCCTAGGTGTTCACCAGGTCGTGGCCGCCTCTACTCCCTTT
CTCTTTCTCCATCCTTCTTTCCTTAAAGAGTCCCCAGTGCTATCTGGGACATATTCCTCCGCCCAGAGCA
GGGTCCCGCTTCCCTAAGGCCCTGCTCTGGGCTTCTGGGTTTGAGTCCTTGGCAAGCCCAGGAGAGGCGC
TCAGGCTTCCCTGTCCCCCTTCCTCGTCCACCATCTCATGCCCCTGGCTCTCCTGCCCCTTCCCTACAGG
GGTTCCTGGCTCTGCTCTAAGGGCGGCCGCTAAATTCAATTCGCCCTATAGTGAGTCGTATTACAATTCA
CTGGCCGTCGTTTTACAACGTCGTGACTGGGAAAACCCTGGCGTTACCCAACTTAATCGCCTTGCAGCAC
ATCCCCCTTTCGCCAGCTGGCGTAATAGCGAAGAGGCCCGCACCGATCGCCCTTCCCAACAGTTGCGCAG
CCTATACGTACGGCAGTTTAAGGTTTACACCTATAAAAGAGAGAGCCGTTATCGTCTGTTTGTGGATGTA
CAGAGTGATATTATTGACACGCCGGGGCGACGGATGGTGATCCCCCTGGCCAGTGCACGTCTGCTGTCAG
ATAAAGTCTCCCGTGAACTTTACCCGGTGGTGCATATCGGGGATGAAAGCTGGCGCATGATGACCACCGA
TATGGCCAGTGTGCCGGTCTCCGTTATCGGGGAAGAAGTGGCTGATCTCAGCCACCGCGAAAATGACATC
AAAAACGCCATTAACCTGATGTTCTGGGGAATATAAATGTCAGGCATGAGATTATCAAAAAGGATCTTCA
CCTAGATCCTTTTCACGTAGAAAGCCAGTCCGCAGAAACGGTGCTGACCCCGGATGAATGTCAGCTACTG
GGCTATCTGGACAAGGGAAAACGCAAGCGCAAAGAGAAAGCAGGTAGCTTGCAGTGGGCTTACATGGCGA
TAGCTAGACTGGGCGGTTTTATGGACAGCAAGCGAACCGGAATTGCCAGCTGGGGCGCCCTCTGGTAAGG
TTGGGAAGCCCTGCAAAGTAAACTGGATGGCTTTCTTGCCGCCAAGGATCTGATGGCGCAGGGGATCAAG
CTCTGATCAAGAGACAGGATGAGGATCGTTTCGCATGATTGAACAAGATGGATTGCACGCAGGTTCTCCG
GCCGCTTGGGTGGAGAGGCTATTCGGCTATGACTGGGCACAACAGACAATCGGCTGCTCTGATGCCGCCG
TGTTCCGGCTGTCAGCGCAGGGGCGCCCGGTTCTTTTTGTCAAGACCGACCTGTCCGGTGCCCTGAATGA
ACTGCAAGACGAGGCAGCGCGGCTATCGTGGCTGGCCACGACGGGCGTTCCTTGCGCAGCTGTGCTCGAC
GTTGTCACTGAAGCGGGAAGGGACTGGCTGCTATTGGGCGAAGTGCCGGGGCAGGATCTCCTGTCATCTC
ACCTTGCTCCTGCCGAGAAAGTATCCATCATGGCTGATGCAATGCGGCGGCTGCATACGCTTGATCCGGC
TACCTGCCCATTCGACCACCAAGCGAAACATCGCATCGAGCGAGCACGTACTCGGATGGAAGCCGGTCTT
GTCGATCAGGATGATCTGGACGAAGAGCATCAGGGGCTCGCGCCAGCCGAACTGTTCGCCAGGCTCAAGG
CGAGCATGCCCGACGGCGAGGATCTCGTCGTGACCCATGGCGATGCCTGCTTGCCGAATATCATGGTGGA
AAATGGCCGCTTTTCTGGATTCATCGACTGTGGCCGGCTGGGTGTGGCGGACCGCTATCAGGACATAGCG
TTGGCTACCCGTGATATTGCTGAAGAGCTTGGCGGCGAATGGGCTGACCGCTTCCTCGTGCTTTACGGTA
TCGCCGCTCCCGATTCGCAGCGCATCGCCTTCTATCGCCTTCTTGACGAGTTCTTCTGAATTATTAACGC
TTACAATTTCCTGATGCGGTATTTTCTCCTTACGCATCTGTGCGGTATTTCACACCGCATCAGGTGGCAC
TTTTCGGGGAAATGTGCGCGGAACCCCTATTTGTTTATTTTTCTAAATACATTCAAATATGTATCCGCTC
ATGAGATTATCAAAAAGGATCTTCACCTAGATCCTTTTAAATTAAAAATGAAGTTTTAAATCAATCTAAA
GTATATATGAGTAAACTTGGTCTGACAGTTACCAATGCTTAATCAGTGAGGCACCTATCTCAGCGATCTG
TCTATTTCGTTCATCCATAGTTGCCTGACTCCCCGTCGTGTAGATAACTACGATACGGGAGGGCTTACCA
TCTGGCCCCAGTGCTGCAATGATACCGCGAGACCCACGCTCACCGGCTCCAGATTTATCAGCAATAAACC
AGCCAGCCGGAAGGGCCGAGCGCAGAAGTGGTCCTGCAACTTTATCCGCCTCCATCCAGTCTATTAATTG
TTGCCGGGAAGCTAGAGTAAGTAGTTCGCCAGTTAATAGTTTGCGCAACGTTGTTGCCATTGCTACAGGC
ATCGTGGTGTCACGCTCGTCGTTTGGTATGGCTTCATTCAGCTCCGGTTCCCAACGATCAAGGCGAGTTA
CATGATCCCCCATGTTGTGCAAAAAAGCGGTTAGCTCCTTCGGTCCTCCGATCGTTGTCAGAAGTAAGTT
GGCCGCAGTGTTATCACTCATGGTTATGGCAGCACTGCATAATTCTCTTACTGTCATGCCATCCGTAAGA
TGCTTTTCTGTGACTGGTGAATACTCAACCAAGTCATTCTGAGAATAGTGTATGCGGCGACCGAGTTGCT
CTTGCCCGGCGTCAATACGGGATAATACCGCGCCACATAGCAGAACTTTAAAAGTGCTCATCATTGGAAA
ACGTTCTTCGGGGCGAAAACTCTCAAGGATCTTACCGCTGTTGAGATCCAGTTCGATGTAACCCACTCGT
GCACCCAACTGATCTTCAGCATCTTTTACTTTCACCAGCGTTTCTGGGTGAGCAAAAACAGGAAGGCAAA
ATGCCGCAAAAAAGGGAATAAGGGCGACACGGAAATGTTGAATACTCATACTCTTCCTTTTTCAATATTA
TTGAAGCATTTATCAGGGTTATTGTCTCATGACCAAAATCCCTTAACGTGAGTTTTCGTTCCACTGAGCG
TCAGACCCCGTAGAAAAGATCAAAGGATCTTCTTGAGATCCTTTTTTTCTGCGCGTAATCTGCTGCTTGC
AAACAAAAAAACCACCGCTACCAGCGGTGGTTTGTTTGCCGGATCAAGAGCTACCAACTCTTTTTCCGAA
GGTAACTGGCTTCAGCAGAGCGCAGATACCAAATACTGTTCTTCTAGTGTAGCCGTAGTTAGGCCACCAC
TTCAAGAACTCTGTAGCACCGCCTACATACCTCGCTCTGCTAATCCTGTTACCAGTGGCTGCTGCCAGTG
GCGATAAGTCGTGTCTTACCGGGTTGGACTCAAGACGATAGTTACCGGATAAGGCGCAGCGGTCGGGCTG
AACGGGGGGTTCGTGCACACAGCCCAGCTTGGAGCGAACGACCTACACCGAACTGAGATACCTACAGCGT
GAGCTATGAGAAAGCGCCACGCTTCCCGAAGGGAGAAAGGCGGACAGGTATCCGGTAAGCGGCAGGGTCG
GAACAGGAGAGCGCACGAGGGAGCTTCCAGGGGGAAACGCCTGGTATCTTTATAGTCCTGTCGGGTTTCG
CCACCTCTGACTTGAGCGTCGATTTTTGTGATGCTCGTCAGGGGGGCGGAGCCTATGGAAAAACGCCAGC
AACGCGGCCTTTTTACGGTTCCTGGCCTTTTGCTGGCCTTTTGCTCACATGTTCTTTCCTGCGTTATCCC
CTGATTCTGTGGATAACCGTATTACCGCCTTTGAGTGAGCTGATACCGCTCGCCGCAGCCGAACGACCGA
GCGCAGCGAGTCAGTGAGCGAGGAAGCGGAAG
