>Addgene plasmid #64215 | pAAVS1-TLR targeting vector | addgene partial sequence | sequence record 111033 | mTagBFP-R 5'-gtgccctccatgtacagctt-3'
ATAGGCCCGGGGTTTTCTTCAACATCTCCTGCTTGCTTTAACAGAGAGAAGTTCGTGGCCAACGCGTCTA
CTTGTACAGCTCGTCCATGCCGAGAGTGATCCCGGCGGCGGTCACGAACTCCAGCAGGACCATGTGATCG
CGCTTCTCGTTGGGGTCTTTGCTCAGGGCGGACTGGTAGCTCAGGTAGTGGTTGTCGGGCAGCAGCACGG
GGCCGTCGCCGATGGGGGTGTTCTGCTGGTAGTGGTCGGCGAGCTGCACGCCGCCGTCCTCGATGTTGTG
GCGGATCTTGAAGTTGGCCTTGATGCCGTTCTTCTGCTTGTCGGCGGTGATCACCAATGGTGGCCCGGTA
GTGCGAGGAGAAGTTTTGGTGCACATAGCGCTTGATATAAGCCTGCCCAGAAGACTCCCGCCCATCTTCT
AGAAAGACTGGAGTTGCAGCTCGAACTTCACCTCGGCGCGGGTCTTGTAGTTGCCGTCGTCCTTGAAGAA
GATGGTGCGCTCCTGGACGTAGCCTTCGGGCATGGCGGACTTGAAGAAGTCGTGCTGCTTCATGTGGTCG
GGGTAGCGGGCGAAGCACTGCAGGCCGTAGCCCAGGGTGGTCACGAGGGTGGGCCAGGGCACGGGCAGCT
TGCCGGTGGTGCAGATCAGCTTCAGGGTCAGCTTGCCGTAGGTGGCATCGCCCTCGCCCTCGCCGGACAC
GCTGAACTTGTGGCCGTTTACGTCGCCGTCCAGCTCGACCAGGAT
