>Addgene plasmid #64215 | pAAVS1-TLR targeting vector | addgene partial sequence | sequence record 112725 | M13-F20 5'-TGTAAAACGACGGCCAGT-3'
TTAGAGCAGAGCCAGGAACCCCTGTAGGGAAGGGGCAGGAGAGCCAGGGGCATGAGATGGTGGACGAGGA
AGGGGGACAGGGAAGCCTGAGCGCCTCTCCTGGGCTTGCCAAGGACTCAAACCCAGAAGCCCAGAGCAGG
GCCTTAGGGAAGCGGGACCCTGCTCTGGGCGGAGGAATATGTCCCAGATAGCACTGGGGACTCTTTAAGG
AAAGAAGGATGGAGAAAGAGAAAGGGAGTAGAGGCGGCCACGACCTGGTGAACACCTAGGACGCACCATT
CTCACAAAGGGAGTTTTCCACACGGACACCCCCCTCCTCACCACAGCCCTGCCAGGACGGGGCTGGCTAC
TGGCCTTATCTCACAGGTAAAACTGACGCACGGAGGAACAATATAAATTGGGGACTAGAAAGGTGAAGAG
CCAAAGTTAGAACTCAGGACCAACTTATTCTGATTTTGTTTTTCCAAACTGCTTCTCCTCTTGGGAAGTG
TAAGGAAGCTGCAGCACCAGGATCAGTGAAACGCACCAGACAGCCGCGTCAGAGCAGCTCAGGTTCTGGG
AGAGGGTAGCGCAGGGTGGCCACTGAGAACCGGGCAGGTCACGCATCCCCCCCTTCCCTCCCACCCCCTG
CCAAGCTCTCCCTCCCAGGATCCTCTCTGGCTCCATCGTAAGCAAACCTTAGAGGTTCTGGCAAGGAGAG
AGATGGCT
