>Addgene plasmid #64215 | pAAVS1-TLR targeting vector | addgene partial sequence | sequence record 112726 | M13-Rev 5'-CAGGAAACAGCTATGACC-3'
CGAATTCGCCCTTTGCTTTCTCTGACCAGCATTCTCTCCCCTGGGCCTGTGCCGCTTTCTGTCTGCAGCT
TGTGGCCTGGGTCACCTCTACGGCTGGCCCAGATCCTTCCCTGCCGCCTCCTTCAGGTTCCGTCTTCCTC
CACTCCCTCTTCCCCTTGCTCTCTGCTGTGTTGCTGCCCAAGGATGCTCTTTCCGGAGCACTTCCTTCTC
GGCGCTGCACCACGTGATGTCCTCTGAGCGGATCCTCCCCGTGTCTGGGTCCTCTCCGGGCATCTCTCCT
CCCTCACCCAACCCCATGCCGTCTTCACTCGCTGGGTTCCCTTTTCCTTCTCCTTCTGGGGCCTGTGCCA
TCTCTCGTTTCTTAGGATGGCCTTCTCCGACGGATGTCTCCCTTGCGTCCCGCCTCCCCTTCTTGTAGGC
CTGCATCATCACCGTTTTTCTGGACAACCCCAAAGTACCCCGTCTCCCTGGCTTTAGCCACCTCTCCATC
CTCTTGCTTTCTTTGCCTGGACACCCCGTTCTCCTGTGGATTCGGGTCACCTCTCACTCCTTTCATTTGG
GCAGCTCCCCTACCCCCCTTACCTCTCTAGTCTGTGCTAGCTCTTCCAGCCCCCTGTCATGGCATCTTCC
AGGGGTCCGAGAGCTCAGCTAGTCTTCTTCCTCCAACCCGGGCCCCTATGTCCACTTCAGGACAGCATGT
TTGCTGCCTCCAGGGATCCTGTGT
