>Addgene plasmid #64215 | pAAVS1-TLR targeting vector | addgene partial sequence | sequence record 114400 | Puro-F2 5'-ctcggcttcaccgtcacc-3'
GGTGCATGACCCGCAAGCCCGGTGCCTGATCTAGAGGGCCCGTTTAAACCCGCTGATCAGCCTCGACTGT
GCCTTCTAGTTGCCAGCCATCTGTTGTTTGCCCCTCCCCCGTGCCTTCCTTGACCCTGGAAGGTGCCACT
CCCACTGTCCTTTCCTAATAAAATGAGGAAATTGCATCGCATTGTCTGAGTAGGTGTCATTCTATTCTGG
GGGGTGGGGTGGGGCAGGACAGCAAGGGGGAGGATTGGGAAGACAATAGCAGGCATGCTGGGGATGCGGT
GGGCTCTATGGGTCGACGGTATCGATAAGCTTGATATCGAATTCGAGCTCGGTACCCGGGGGCGCGCCGG
ATTCGACATTGATTATTGACTAGTTATTAATAGTAATCAATTACGGGGTCATTAGTTCATAGCCCATATA
TGGAGTTCCGCGTTACATAACTTACGGTAAATGGCCCGCCTGGCTGACCGCCCAACGACCCCCGCCCATT
GACGTCAATAATGACGTATGTTCCCATAGTAACGCCAATAGGGACTTTCCATTGACGTCAATGGGTGGAG
